Addgene plasmid #212885: pCYP52
Purpose: Expresses the Herbihabitans rhizosphaerae LRD-modifying cytochrome P450 enzyme
Depositing lab: Christopher Voigt. Depositing organization: Massachusetts Institute of Technology. Publication: Design of a redox-proficient Escherichia coli for screening terpenoids and modifying cytochrome P450s. Lin GM, Voigt CA. Nature Catalysis. 6, 1016–1029 (2023). https://doi.org/10.1038/s41929-023-01049-5.
Backbone
  Vector backbone: pCYP
  Vector type: Bacterial Expression
Growth in bacteria
  Bacterial resistance: Kanamycin, 50 μg/mL
  Growth temperature: 37°C
  Growth strain: DH5alpha
  Copy number: High Copy
Gene/Insert
  Gene/Insert name: cytochrome P450 (alt name: Uniprot ID: A0A4Q7KFG7)
  Species: Herbihabitans rhizosphaerae
  Promoter: PcymRC
  Cloning method: Unknown
Resource information
  A portion of this plasmid was derived from a plasmid made by: codon optimized and synthesized by vendors
Terms and licenses: Academic/Nonprofit Terms; Industry Terms: Not Available to Industry
How to cite: pCYP52 was a gift from Christopher Voigt (Addgene plasmid # 212885 ; http://n2t.net/addgene:212885 ; RRID:Addgene_212885)
