[The description below was written by a language model from this plasmid's Addgene catalogue record and pLannotate feature annotations shown in this document.]
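Description:
pCYP52 is a 4.4 kb bacterial expression plasmid built on the pCYP backbone for producing a cytochrome P450 from the actinomycete Herbihabitans rhizosphaerae in Escherichia coli. The record describes the enzyme as an LRD-modifying P450 without expanding the abbreviation, and notes that the coding sequence was codon optimized and commercially synthesized. Selection is by kanamycin through the aph(3')-Ia (KanR) gene. The only complete replication origin annotated is p15A, normally regarded as medium copy and compatible with ColE1-type plasmids, although the catalogue entry lists the plasmid as high copy. The short RSF ori, bom, tet promoter and TcR fragments look like backbone remnants or partial similarity matches rather than functional parts.

Expression is driven by the PcymRC promoter, which appears in the feature table as two CuO operator sites, the binding sequences for the Pseudomonas putida CymR repressor. CymR is encoded on the same plasmid downstream of a lacIq promoter fragment, so the regulator is made constitutively and holds the promoter off until a cumate-type inducer releases it. A type III hammerhead ribozyme lies directly after the operators, an arrangement commonly used as an insulator that cleaves the 5' leader so that translation is less dependent on promoter context. The P450 open reading frame is not itself annotated; it presumably occupies the unannotated stretch between the ribozyme and the cymR cassette, where the tiny "calmodulin" hit is most likely spurious.

The associated work concerns an E. coli strain engineered to be redox-proficient for screening terpenoids and the P450s that modify them, and this plasmid fits that use as an inducible, multi-plasmid-compatible P450 expression module.
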