Features (pLannotate 1.2.2; 13 found; start..end, strand, type, name):
     28..54      +  misc_feature   bom (fragment): basis of mobility region from pBR322
    153..208     -  rep_origin     RSF ori (fragment): Plasmids containing the RSF 1030 origin of replication can be propagated in E. coli cells that contain additional plasmids with compatible origins.
    296..841     -  rep_origin     p15A ori: Plasmids containing the medium-copy-number p15A origin of replication can be propagated in E. coli cells that contain a second plasmid with the ColE1 origin.
    930..1745    -  CDS            KanR: aminoglycoside phosphotransferase; aph(3')-Ia; confers resistance to kanamycin in bacteria or G418 (Geneticin®) in eukaryotes
   1922..1949    +  protein_bind   CuO: CymR-binding P2 operator sequence from the p-cmt operon of Pseudomonas putida (Mullick et al., 2006) CymR
   1980..2007    +  protein_bind   CuO: CymR-binding P2 operator sequence from the p-cmt operon of Pseudomonas putida (Mullick et al., 2006) CymR
   2011..2066    +  ncRNA          Hammerhead 3: Accession: RF00008 - Hammerhead ribozyme (type III)
   2306..2324    -  CDS            calmodulin (fragment): calcium-binding protein
   3447..3520    +  promoter       lacIq promoter (fragment): lacI (mutant); In the lacIq allele, a single base change in the promoter boosts expression of the lacI gene about 10-fold.
   3521..4129    +  CDS            cymR: CYMR_PSEPU - Experimental evidence at transcript level: Swiss-Prot protein existence level 2. Involved in the repression of the cym and cmt operons which are responsible of the p-cymene degradation. From Pseudomonas putida (Arthrobacter siderocapsulatus).
   4234..4252    -  promoter       tet promoter (fragment): E. coli promoter for tetracycline efflux protein gene
   4262..4382    +  CDS            TcR (fragment): tetracycline efflux protein; tet; confers resistance to tetracycline
   4401..11      -  rep_origin     RSF ori (fragment) (across the origin): Plasmids containing the RSF 1030 origin of replication can be propagated in E. coli cells that contain additional plasmids with compatible origins.
>Addgene plasmid #212885 | pCYP52 | addgene full sequence | sequence record 423274 | Addgene NGS Result
ACTGACTCGCTGCACGAGGCAGACCTCAGCGCTAGCGGAGTGTATACTGGCTTACTATGTTGGCACTGAT
GAGGGTGTCAGTGAAGTGCTTCATGTGGCAGGAGAAAAAAGGCTGCACCGGTGCGTCAGCAGAATATGTG
ATACAGGATATATTCCGCTTCCTCGCTCACTGACTCGCTACGCTCGGTCGTTCGACTGCGGCGAGCGGAA
ATGGCTTACGAACGGGGCGGAGATTTCCTGGAAGATGCCAGGAAGATACTTAACAGGGAAGTGAGAGGGC
CGCGGCAAAGCCGTTTTTCCATAGGCTCCGCCCCCCTGACAAGCATCACGAAATCTGACGCTCAAATCAG
TGGTGGCGAAACCCGACAGGACTATAAAGATACCAGGCGTTTCCCCCTGGCGGCTCCCTCGTGCGCTCTC
CTGTTCCTGCCTTTCGGTTTACCGGTGTCATTCCGCTGTTATGGCCGCGTTTGTCTCATTCCACGCCTGA
CACTCAGTTCCGGGTAGGCAGTTCGCTCCAAGCTGGACTGTATGCACGAACCCCCCGTTCAGTCCGACCG
CTGCGCCTTATCCGGTAACTATCGTCTTGAGTCCAACCCGGAAAGACATGCAAAAGCACCACTGGCAGCA
GCCACTGGTAATTGATTTAGAGGAGTTAGTCTTGAAGTCATGCGCCGGTTAAGGCTAAACTGAAAGGACA
AGTTTTGGTGACTGCGCTCCTCCAAGCCAGTTACCTCGGTTCAAAGAGTTGGTAGCTCAGAGAACCTTCG
AAAAACCGCCCTGCAAGGCGGTTTTTTCGTTTTCAGAGCAAGAGATTACGCGCAGACCAAAACGATCTCA
AGAAGATCATCTTATTAAGGGGTCTGACGCTCAGTGGAACGAAAAATCAATCTAAAGTATATATGAGTAA
ACTTGGTCTGACAGTTACCTTAGAAAAACTCATCGAGCATCAAATGAAACTGCAATTTATTCATATCAGG
ATTATCAATACCATATTTTTGAAAAAGCCGTTTCTGTAATGAAGGAGAAAACTCACCGAGGCAGTTCCAT
AGGATGGCAAGATCCTGGTATCGGTCTGCGATTCCGACTCGTCCAACATCAATACAACCTATTAATTTCC
CCTCGTCAAAAATAAGGTTATCAAGTGAGAAATCACCATGAGTGACGACTGAATCCGGTGAGAATGGCAA
AAGCTTATGCATTTCTTTCCAGACTTGTTCAACAGGCCAGCCATTACGCTCGTCATCAAAATCACTCGCA
TCAACCAAACCGTTATTCATTCGTGATTGCGCCTGAGCGAGACGAAATACGCGATCGCTGTTAAAAGGAC
AATTACAAACAGGAATCGAATGCAACCGGCGCAGGAACACTGCCAGCGCATCAACAATATTTTCACCTGA
ATCAGGATATTCTTCTAATACCTGGAATGCTGTTTTCCCGGGGATCGCAGTGGTGAGTAACCATGCATCA
TCAGGAGTACGGATAAAATGCTTGATGGTCGGAAGAGGCATAAATTCCGTCAGCCAGTTTAGTCTGACCA
TCTCATCTGTAACATCATTGGCAACGCTACCTTTGCCATGTTTCAGAAACAACTCTGGCGCATCGGGCTT
CCCATACAATCGATAGATTGTCGCACCTGATTGCCCGACATTATCGCGAGCCCATTTATACCCATATAAA
TCAGCATCCATGTTGGAATTTAATCGCGGCCTGGAGCAAGACGTTTCCCGTTGAATATGGCTCATAACAC
CCCTTGTATTACTGTTTATGTAAGCAGACAGTTTTATTGTTCATGATGATATATTTTTATCTTGTGCAAT
GTACATCAGAGATTTTGAGACACAACCAATTATTGAAGGCCTCCCTAACGGGGGGCCTTTTTTTGTTTCT
GGTCTCCCAAGCGCTTAACGATCGTTGGCTGAACAAACAGACAATCTGGTCTGTTTGTATTATGGAAAAT
TTTTCTGTATAATAGATTCAACAAACAGACAATCTGGTCTGTTTGTATTATCAGCGGTCAACGCATGTGC
TTTGCGTTCTGATGAGACAGTGATGTCGAAACCGCCTCTACAAATAATTTTGTTTAGCGACTTACCGTTC
ATAAGCGAGGTTTAAATGAATACCCGGAACACAACGCCGGCTGACGTTCCTGTACGCGATTTCAACCACC
ACGCGGACCCGGATCTGCGGATCGATCCCTTCGCAACCTTTGACCGCTTCCGAGATGAACGCGTGTTTTG
GACGCCCGAATTAGATGGCTTTTGGGTCCTTACGCGCTACGACGATATTCGTGCCGTATTGCGCGACACG
GAACGCTTCTCTAACGAGAGTACAGCAATCCCGCCGATTGATTGGAATGGTCAGCGCCTTATTCCCGTGG
AATTGGACCCTCCGGACCACGGCAAATACCGGACCCTGCTGACCAGATACTTGAACGGGCCGGCGAACGC
TGTACTTGCCACTGCGGTGGAGAAAGAATGTTTACGTCTGGTTGAACGCCTGGCCCCTGCTGGAGAATGC
GAACTCGTTGGCGACTTCGCCCGCAAGCTGCAGAACGCATTACTCGGCGCTATGTTCGACGAACCGGGCG
AAGAGGACGATGTGCCTGACTTCGGTCGGCTGTCCGACGACTTGGTTCAGGCCAGTGAACCTGCGCGGCG
AAGTCGTGCAATTCGTGACATTATGGCTTACCTTCGTCGTGCAATCGCAGGACATCAGACTCGCCGAACC
GATTCTACTAGCCTCATCGCGTCCTTGTCGGGAGCTGAAATTGACGGTAGACCGCTGTCAGAATCGGAGA
CTCTTAACATGGCATTTCTGATGACGATGGCAGCTATCGATACCCTGACGTCCTCGATGAGTTTCGGCTT
TCGGTATCTGGCAGAACACCCGGCCCACCAGCGTCGCTTAGCGGAAGATCCTGGAGCAGCGGCGGCTGCC
GCCGACGAACTGCTTCGTCTGCATAGTGTCGTAAGTATCGCGCGCATTGTAGCGCGCGACACTGAATTCG
CAGGAGTTCGTATGCGCGCCGGTGAACGTGTGATGCTGTCACTGAGCTTAGCAGGGAGAGATCCGCATCA
GTATCCGGAAGCCACGACTGCAGATTTTGATCGACCGAATAGAGCCTCCCACTTAGCATTTGGTTTTGGA
GCTCATCGCTGCGCGGGCGCCCGCATTGCAACAGGTGGAATGATTGCTGCCTTACGCGAATGGCACGCGG
CAATTCCCGAATATAGCGTGAGACTTGGGACCGAACTGGTTACCGGGGGTGGGGCTGCAGCGTCACTGGA
ATCTTTGCCGTTAGTCTGGAAAACCTAATAAGGATGAGCTCTACAAATAAGCAGAGGTGGTTGTGTTGCG
AAAAAAAAAAAAAAACACCCTAACGGGTGTTTTTTTTTTTTTGGTGTCCCCACGTGTGGCGCTGGAGACC
GTCCAATGGCGGCGCGCCATCGAATGGTGCAAAACCTTTCGCGGTATGGCATGATAGCGCCCGGAAGAGA
GTCAATTCAGGGTGGTGAATATGAGCCCGAAACGTCGTACCCAGGCAGAACGTGCAATGGAAACCCAGGG
TAAACTGATTGCAGCAGCACTGGGTGTTCTGCGTGAAAAAGGTTATGCAGGTTTTCGTATTGCAGATGTT
CCGGGTGCAGCCGGTGTTAGCCGTGGTGCACAGAGCCATCATTTTCCGACCAAACTGGAACTGCTGCTGG
CAACCTTTGAATGGCTGTATGAGCAGATTACCGAACGTAGCCGTGCACGTCTGGCAAAACTGAAACCGGA
AGATGATGTTATTCAGCAGATGCTGGATGATGCAGCAGATTTTTTTCTGGATGATGATTTTAGCATCGGC
CTGGATCTGATTGTTGCAGCAGATCGTGATCCGGCACTGCGTGAAGGTATTCTGCGTACCGTTGAACGTA
ATCGTTTTGTTGTTGAAGATATGTGGCTGGGTGTGCTGGTGAGCCGTGGTCTGAGCCGTGATGATGCCGA
AGATATTCTGTGGCTGATTTTTAACAGCGTTCGTGGTCTGACAGTTCGTAGCCTGTGGCAGAAAGATAAA
GAACGTTTTGAACGTGTGCGTAATAGCACCCTGGAAATTGCACGTGAACGTTATGCAAAATTCAAACGTT
GATAAGGATCCTAATTGGTAACGAATCAGACAATTGACGGCTCGAGGGAGTAGCATAGGGTTTGCAGAAT
CCCTGCTTCGTCCATTTGACAGGCACATTATGCATCGATGATAAGCTGTCAAACATGAGCAGATCCTCTA
CGCCGGACGCATCGTGGCCGGCATCACCGGCGCCACAGGTGCGGTTGCTGGCGCCTATATCGCCGACATC
ACCGATGGGGAAGATCGGGCTCGCCACTTCGGGCTCATGAGCAAATATTTTATCTGAGGTGCTTCCTCGC
TC
